Addgene plasmid #85729: pGCS-C6(eGFP)
Purpose: (Empty Backbone) Gateway destination vector
Depositing lab: Hai-Ning Du. Depositing organization: Wuhan University. Publication: Construction of a series of pCS2+ backbone-based Gateway vectors for overexpressing various tagged proteins in vertebrates. Wang HY, Li Y, Xue T, Cheng N, Du HN. Acta Biochim Biophys Sin (Shanghai). 2016 Oct 26. 10.1093/abbs/gmw107 PubMed 27797719.
Backbone
  Vector backbone: pCS2+ F/A
  Vector type: mammalian/avian/xenopus/zebrafish
  Tag / fusion protein: EGFP (C terminal on backbone)
Growth in bacteria
  Bacterial resistance: Chloramphenicol and Ampicillin, 25 & 100 μg/mL
  Growth temperature: 37°C
  Growth strain: ccdB Survival
  Copy number: High Copy
Gene/Insert
  Gene/Insert name: None
  Tag / fusion protein: EGFP (C terminal on backbone)
Terms and licenses: Academic/Nonprofit Terms; Industry Terms: Not Available to Industry
How to cite: pGCS-C6(eGFP) was a gift from Hai-Ning Du (Addgene plasmid # 85729 ; http://n2t.net/addgene:85729 ; RRID:Addgene_85729)
