[The description below was written by a language model from this plasmid's Addgene catalogue record and pLannotate feature annotations shown in this document.]
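Description:
pGCS-C6(eGFP) is an empty Gateway destination vector built on the pCS2+ F/A backbone, intended for overexpressing C-terminally EGFP-tagged proteins in vertebrate systems; the record lists mammalian, avian, Xenopus and zebrafish as targets. It carries no insert. The 6.5 kb plasmid replicates in E. coli from a high-copy ColE1/pUC-type origin, also carries an f1 origin, and is selected with ampicillin (backbone β-lactamase) together with chloramphenicol (the CmR gene inside the Gateway cassette). Because the cassette also encodes the CcdB toxin, which poisons DNA gyrase, the unrecombined vector must be maintained in a ccdB-tolerant strain.

Expression is driven by the simian cytomegalovirus IE94 enhancer/promoter, which in the circular map lies immediately upstream of an SP6 promoter. These are followed by the attR1–CmR–ccdB–attR2 cassette, then the EGFP coding sequence directly after attR2, and an SV40 polyadenylation signal. In an LR reaction with an entry clone, the gene of interest replaces the chloramphenicol/ccdB segment between the att sites. Loss of ccdB provides negative selection against unrecombined vector in standard strains. To produce a C-terminal EGFP fusion, the incoming open reading frame has to lack a stop codon and be in frame across the recombined att site. The CMV IE94 promoter supports expression from transfected or injected DNA, while the SP6 promoter allows in vitro synthesis of sense mRNA, the usual route for microinjection into Xenopus or zebrafish embryos with pCS2+-type vectors. Downstream T7 (a fragment) and T3 promoters face back toward the cassette, and residual lac elements come from the parental cloning backbone.
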