Features (pLannotate 1.2.2; 22 found; start..end, strand, type, name):
     35..53      +  promoter       SP6 promoter: promoter for bacteriophage SP6 RNA polymerase
     93..217     +  protein_bind   attR1: mutant version of attR; recombination site for the Gateway® LR reaction LR Clonase™
    254..284     +  promoter       lac UV5 promoter: E. coli lac promoter with an "up" mutation
    308..337     +  promoter       cat promoter (fragment): promoter of the E. coli cat gene encoding chloramphenicol acetyltransferase
    338..997     +  CDS            CmR: chloramphenicol acetyltransferase; cat; confers resistance to chloramphenicol
   1176..1334    +  CDS            ccdA (fragment): CCDA_ECO57 - Also known as H, letA. Experimental evidence at protein level: Swiss-Prot protein existence level 1. Antitoxin component of a type II toxin-antitoxin (TA) system which inhibits the post-segregational killing (PSK) of plasmid-free cells, also referred to as a plasmid addiction system. Binds to and blocks the activity of CcdB; will also remove bound CcdB protein from the CcdB-GyrA complex by forming a CcdA-CcdB complex, a process termed rejuvenation. Functions as a transcriptional corepressor for the ccdAB operon, repression also requires CcdB (By similarity). From Escherichia coli
   1339..1641    +  CDS            ccdB: CCDB_ECOLI - Also known as G, letB, letD. Experimental evidence at protein level: Swiss-Prot protein existence level 1. Toxic component of a type II toxin-antitoxin (TA) system, functioning in plasmid maintainence. Responsible for the post- segregational killing (PSK) of plasmid-free cells, also referred to as a plasmid addiction system. Half-life of over 2 hours. Cell killing by CcdB is accompanied by filamentation, defects in chromosome and plasmid segregation, defects in cell division, formation of anucleate cells, decreased DNA synthesis and plasmid loss. Interferes with the activity of DN
   1685..1809    -  protein_bind   attR2: mutant version of attR; recombination site for the Gateway® LR reaction LR Clonase™
   1814..2533    +  CDS            EGFP: the original enhanced GFP (Yang et al., 1996) mammalian codon-optimized
   2541..2558    -  promoter       T7 promoter (fragment): promoter for bacteriophage T7 RNA polymerase
   2563..2697    -  polyA_signal   SV40 poly(A) signal: SV40 polyadenylation signal
   2810..2828    -  promoter       T3 promoter: promoter for bacteriophage T3 RNA polymerase
   2873..2889    -  protein_bind   lac operator: The lac repressor binds to the lac operator to inhibit transcription in E. coli. This inhibition can be relieved by adding lactose or isopropyl-β-D-thiogalactopyranoside (IPTG). lac repressor encoded by lacI
   2897..2927    -  promoter       lac promoter: promoter for the E. coli lac operon
   2942..2963    -  protein_bind   CAP binding site: CAP binding activates transcription in the presence of cAMP. E. coli catabolite activator protein
   2976..3068    -  CDS            lacI (fragment): lac repressor; lacI; The lac repressor binds to the lac operator to inhibit transcription in E. coli. This inhibition can be relieved by adding lactose or isopropyl-β-D-thiogalactopyranoside (IPTG).
   3251..3839    -  rep_origin     ori: high-copy-number ColE1/pMB1/pBR322/pUC origin of replication
   4010..4870    -  CDS            AmpR: β-lactamase; bla; confers resistance to ampicillin, carbenicillin, and related antibiotics
   4871..4975    -  promoter       AmpR promoter: bla
   5028..5456    -  rep_origin     f1 ori (sequence partly withheld): f1 bacteriophage origin of replication; arrow indicates direction of (+) strand synthesis
   5461..5527    -  CDS            lacZα (fragment): LacZα fragment of β-galactosidase; lacZ fragment
   5534..6511    +  promoter       CMV IE94 promoter: enhancer/promoter region of simian cytomegalovirus major immediate early transcription unit IE94
>Addgene plasmid #85729 | pGCS-C6(eGFP) | addgene full sequence | sequence record 169828 | Addgene NGS Result
CGCCATTCTGCCTGGGGACGTCGGAGCAAGCTTGATTTAGGTGACACTATAGAATACAAGCTACTTGTTC
TTTTTGCAGGATCCGGCCGGCCACAAGTTTGTACAAAAAAGCTGAACGAGAAACGTAAAATGATATAAAT
ATCAATATATTAAATTAGATTTTGCATAAAAAACAGACTACATAATACTGTAAAACACAACATATCCAGT
CACTATGGCGGCCCCTCGAGGGGCCGCATTAGGCACCCCAGGCTTTACACTTTATGCTTCCGGCTCGTAT
AATGTGTGGATTTTGAGTTAGGATCCGTCGAGATTTTCAGGAGCTAAGGAAGCTAAAATGGAGAAAAAAA
TCACTGGATATACCACCGTTGATATATCCCAATGGCATCGTAAAGAACATTTTGAGGCATTTCAGTCAGT
TGCTCAATGTACCTATAACCAGACCGTTCAGCTGGATATTACGGCCTTTTTAAAGACCGTAAAGAAAAAT
AAGCACAAGTTTTATCCGGCCTTTATTCACATTCTTGCCCGCCTGATGAATGCTCATCCGGAATTCCGTA
TGGCAATGAAAGACGGTGAGCTGGTGATATGGGATAGTGTTCACCCTTGTTACACCGTTTTCCATGAGCA
AACTGAAACGTTTTCATCGCTCTGGAGTGAATACCACGACGATTTCCGGCAGTTTCTACACATATATTCG
CAAGATGTGGCGTGTTACGGTGAAAACCTGGCCTATTTCCCTAAAGGGTTTATTGAGAATATGTTTTTCG
TCTCAGCCAATCCCTGGGTGAGTTTCACCAGTTTTGATTTAAACGTGGCCAATATGGACAACTTCTTCGC
CCCCGTTTTCACCATGGGCAAATATTATACGCAAGGCGACAAGGTGCTGATGCCGCTGGCGATTCAGGTT
CATCATGCCGTTTGTGATGGCTTCCATGTCGGCAGAATGCTTAATGAATTACAACAGTACTGCGATGAGT
GGCAGGGCGGGGCGTAAACGCGTGGATCCGGCTTACTAAAAGCCAGATAACAGTATGCGTATTTGCGCGC
TGATTTTTGCGGTATAAGAATATATACTGATATGTATACCCGAAGTATGTCAAAAAGAGGTATGCTATGA
AGCAGCGTATTACAGTGACAGTTGACAGCGACAGCTATCAGTTGCTCAAGGCATATATGATGTCAATATC
TCCGGTCTGGTAAGCACAACCATGCAGAATGAAGCCCGTCGTCTGCGTGCCGAACGCTGGAAAGCGGAAA
ATCAGGAAGGGATGGCTGAGGTCGCCCGGTTTATTGAAATGAACGGCTCTTTTGCTGACGAGAACAGGGG
CTGGTGAAATGCAGTTTAAGGTTTACACCTATAAAAGAGAGAGCCGTTATCGTCTGTTTGTGGATGTACA
GAGTGATATTATTGACACGCCCGGGCGACGGATGGTGATCCCCCTGGCCAGTGCACGTCTGCTGTCAGAT
AAAGTCTCCCGTGAACTTTACCCGGTGGTGCATATCGGGGATGAAAGCTGGCGCATGATGACCACCGATA
TGGCCAGTGTGCCGGTCTCCGTTATCGGGGAAGAAGTGGCTGATCTCAGCCACCGCGAAAATGACATCAA
AAACGCCATTAACCTGATGTTCTGGGGAATATAAATGTCAGGCTCCCTTATACACAGCCAGTCTGCAGGT
CGACCATAGTGACTGGATATGTTGTGTTTTACAGTATTATGTAGTCTGTTTTTTATGCAAAATCTAATTT
AATATATTGATATTTATATCATTTTACGTTTCTCGTTCAGCTTTCTTGTACAAAGTGGTGATCATGGTGA
GCAAGGGCGAGGAGCTGTTCACCGGGGTGGTGCCCATCCTGGTCGAGCTGGACGGCGACGTAAACGGCCA
CAAGTTCAGCGTGTCCGGCGAGGGCGAGGGCGATGCCACCTACGGCAAGCTGACCCTGAAGTTCATCTGC
ACCACCGGCAAGCTGCCCGTGCCCTGGCCCACCCTCGTGACCACCTTCACCTACGGCGTGCAGTGCTTCA
GCCGCTACCCCGACCACATGAAGCAGCACGACTTCTTCAAGTCCGCCATGCCCGAAGGCTACGTCCAGGA
GCGCACCATCTTCTTCAAGGACGACGGCAACTACAAGACCCGCGCCGAGGTGAAGTTCGAGGGCGACACC
CTGGTGAACCGCATCGAGCTGAAGGGCATCGACTTCAAGGAGGACGGCAACATCCTGGGGCACAAGCTGG
AGTACAACTACAACAGCCACAACGTCTATATCATGGCCGACAAGCAGAAGAACGGCATCAAGGTGAACTT
CAAGATCCGCCACAACATCGAGGACGGCAGCGTGCAGCTCGCCGACCACTACCAGCAGAACACCCCCATC
GGCGACGGCCCCGTGCTGCTGCCCGACAACCACTACCTGAGCACCCAGTCCGCCCTGAGCAAAGACCCCA
ACGAGAAGCGCGATCACATGGTCCTGCTGGAGTTCGTGACCGCCGCCGGGATCACTCACGGCATGGACGA
GCTGTACAAGTAATCTAGAACTATAGTGAGTCGTATTACGTAGATCCAGACATGATAAGATACATTGATG
AGTTTGGACAAACCACAACTAGAATGCAGTGAAAAAAATGCTTTATTTGTGAAATTTGTGATGCTATTGC
TTTATTTGTAACCATTATAAGCTGCAATAAACAAGTTAACAACAACAATTGCATTCATTTTATGTTTCAG
GTTCAGGGGGAGGTGTGGGAGGTTTTTTAATTCGCGGCCGCGGCGCCAATGCATTGGGCCCGGTACCCAG
CTTTTGTTCCCTTTAGTGAGGGTTAATTGCGCGCTTGGCGTAATCATGGTCATAGCTGTTTCCTGTGTGA
AATTGTTATCCGCTCACAATTCCACACAACATACGAGCCGGGAGCATAAAGTGTAAAGCCTGGGGTGCCT
AATGAGTGAGCTAACTCACATTAATTGCGTTGCGCTCACTGCCCGCTTTCCAGTCGGGAAACCTGTCGTG
CCAGCTGCATTAATGAATCGGCCAACGCGCGGGGAGAGGCGGTTTGCGTATTGGGCGCTCTTCCGCTTCC
TCGCTCACTGACTCGCTGCGCTCGGTCGTTCGGCTGCGGCGAGCGGTATCAGCTCACTCAAAGGCGGTAA
TACGGTTATCCACAGAATCAGGGGATAACGCAGGAAAGAACATGTGAGCAAAAGGCCAGCAAAAGGCCAG
GAACCGTAAAAAGGCCGCGTTGCTGGCGTTTTTCCATAGGCTCCGCCCCCCTGACGAGCATCACAAAAAT
CGACGCTCAAGTCAGAGGTGGCGAAACCCGACAGGACTATAAAGATACCAGGCGTTTCCCCCTGGAAGCT
CCCTCGTGCGCTCTCCTGTTCCGACCCTGCCGCTTACCGGATACCTGTCCGCCTTTCTCCCTTCGGGAAG
CGTGGCGCTTTCTCATAGCTCACGCTGTAGGTATCTCAGTTCGGTGTAGGTCGTTCGCTCCAAGCTGGGC
TGTGTGCACGAACCCCCCGTTCAGCCCGACCGCTGCGCCTTATCCGGTAACTATCGTCTTGAGTCCAACC
CGGTAAGACACGACTTATCGCCACTGGCAGCAGCCACTGGTAACAGGATTAGCAGAGCGAGGTATGTAGG
CGGTGCTACAGAGTTCTTGAAGTGGTGGCCTAACTACGGCTACACTAGAAGAACAGTATTTGGTATCTGC
GCTCTGCTGAAGCCAGTTACCTTCGGAAAAAGAGTTGGTAGCTCTTGATCCGGCAAACAAACCACCGCTG
GTAGCGGTGGTTTTTTTGTTTGCAAGCAGCAGATTACGCGCAGAAAAAAAGGATCTCAAGAAGATCCTTT
GATCTTTTCTACGGGGTCTGACGCTCAGTGGAACGAAAACTCACGTTAAGGGATTTTGGTCATGAGATTA
TCAAAAAGGATCTTCACCTAGATCCTTTTAAATTAAAAATGAAGTTTTAAATCAATCTAAAGTATATATG
AGTAAACTTGGTCTGACAGTTACCAATGCTTAATCAGTGAGGCACCTATCTCAGCGATCTGTCTATTTCG
TTCATCCATAGTTGCCTGACTCCCCGTCGTGTAGATAACTACGATACGGGAGGGCTTACCATCTGGCCCC
AGTGCTGCAATGATACCGCGAGACCCACGCTCACCGGCTCCAGATTTATCAGCAATAAACCAGCCAGCCG
GAAGGGCCGAGCGCAGAAGTGGTCCTGCAACTTTATCCGCCTCCATCCAGTCTATTAATTGTTGCCGGGA
AGCTAGAGTAAGTAGTTCGCCAGTTAATAGTTTGCGCAACGTTGTTGCCATTGCTACAGGCATCGTGGTG
TCACGCTCGTCGTTTGGTATGGCTTCATTCAGCTCCGGTTCCCAACGATCAAGGCGAGTTACATGATCCC
CCATGTTGTGCAAAAAAGCGGTTAGCTCCTTCGGTCCTCCGATCGTTGTCAGAAGTAAGTTGGCCGCAGT
GTTATCACTCATGGTTATGGCAGCACTGCATAATTCTCTTACTGTCATGCCATCCGTAAGATGCTTTTCT
GTGACTGGTGAGTACTCAACCAAGTCATTCTGAGAATAGTGTATGCGGCGACCGAGTTGCTCTTGCCCGG
CGTCAATACGGGATAATACCGCGCCACATAGCAGAACTTTAAAAGTGCTCATCATTGGAAAACGTTCTTC
GGGGCGAAAACTCTCAAGGATCTTACCGCTGTTGAGATCCAGTTCGATGTAACCCACTCGTGCACCCAAC
TGATCTTCAGCATCTTTTACTTTCACCAGCGTTTCTGGGTGAGCAAAAACAGGAAGGCAAAATGCCGCAA
AAAAGGGAATAAGGGCGACACGGAAATGTTGAATACTCATACTCTTCCTTTTTCAATATTATTGAAGCAT
TTATCAGGGTTATTGTCTCATGAGCGGATACATATTTGAATGTATTTAGAAAAATAAACAAATAGGGGTT
CCGCGCACATTTCCCCGAAAAGTGCCACCTAAATTGTAAGCGTTAATATTTTGTTAAAATTCGCGTTAAA
TTTTTGTTAAATCAGCTCATTTTTTAACCAATAGGCCGAAATCGGCAAAATCCCTTATAAATCAAAAGAA
TAGACCGAGATAGGGT
[37 nt withheld, positions 5127-5163]
AAAGAACGTGGACTCCAACGTCAAAGG
[49 nt withheld, positions 5191-5239]
T
[91 nt withheld, positions 5241-5331]
G
[124 nt withheld, positions 5333-5456]
CCCATTCGCCATTCAGGCTGCGCAACTGTTGGGAAGGGCGATCGGTGCGGGCCTCTTCGCTATTACGCCA
GTCGACCGCCAATTCAATATGGCGTATATGGACTCATGCCAATTCAATATGGTGGATCTGGACCTGTGCC
AATTCAATATGGCGTATATGGACTCGTGCCAATTCAATATGGTGGATCTGGACCCCAGCCAATTCAATAT
GGCGGACTTGGCACCATGCCAATTCAATATGGCGGACCTGGCACTGTGCCAACTGGGGAGGGGTCTACTT
GGCACGGTGCCAAGTTTGAGGAGGGGTCTTGGCCCTGTGCCAAGTCCGCCATATTGAATTGGCATGGTGC
CAATAATGGCGGCCATATTGGCTATATGCCAGGATCAATATATAGGCAATATCCAATATGGCCCTATGCC
AATATGGCTATTGGCCAGGTTCAATACTATGTATTGGCCCTATGCCATATAGTATTCCATATATGGGTTT
TCCTATTGACGTAGATAGCCCCTCCCAATGGGCGGTCCCATATACCATATATGGGGCTTCCTAATACCGC
CCATAGCCACTCCCCCATTGACGTCAATGGTCTCTATATATGGTCTTTCCTATTGACGTCATATGGGCGG
TCCTATTGACGTATATGGCGCCTCCCCCATTGACGTCAATTACGGTAAATGGCCCGCCTGGCTCAATGCC
CATTGACGTCAATAGGACCACCCACCATTGACGTCAATGGGATGGCTCATTGCCCATTCATATCCGTTCT
CACGCCCCCTATTGACGTCAATGACGGTAAATGGCCCACTTGGCAGTACATCAATATCTATTAATAGTAA
CTTGGCAAGTACATTACTATTGGAAGTACGCCAGGGTACATTGGCAGTACTCCCATTGACGTCAATGGCG
GTAAATGGCCCGCGATGGCTGCCAAGTACATCCCCATTGACGTCAATGGGGAGGGGCAATGACGCAAATG
GGCGTTCCATTGACGTAAATGGGCGGTAGGCGTGCCTAATGGGAGGTCTATATAAGCAATGCTCGTTTAG
GGAAC
